>Addgene plasmid #123524 | pMK-atpH 5'UTR | addgene full sequence | sequence record 247893 | Addgene NGS Result
CTAAATTGTAAGCGTTAATATTTTGTTAAAATTCGCGTTAAATTTTTGTTAAATCAGCTCATTTTTTAAC
CAATAGGCCGAAATCGGCAAAATCCCTTATAAATCAAAAGAATAGACCGAGATAGGGTTGAGTGGCCGCT
ACAGGGCGCTCCCATTCGCCATTCAGGCTGCGCAACTGTTGGGAAGGGCGTTTCGGTGCGGGCCTCTTCG
CTATTACGCCAGCTGGCGAAAGGGGGATGTGCTGCAAGGCGATTAAGTTGGGTAACGCCAGGGTTTTCCC
AGTCACGACGTTGTAAAACGACGGCCAGTGAGCGCGACGTAATACGACTCACTATAGGGCGAATTGAAGG
AAGGCCGTCAAGGCCACGTGTCTTGTCCAGAGCTCGGTCTCATACTGATATTGACTAGTGCTAGTTATAT
ATGAAATGAACTAAAGATATATTTTACTACTCTAGGGGATTCTAATAGACTAGAAGTCCTTCCGGCCCCT
TGTGACTGTGAATTGAATGAATAAACGGATGAAATCAAGAAATAATTCAACTAACAGTTCGAACCAAGAA
ATGGAAGAACGAAAGTCGTATGGGTTCACAAAGACTCTGTGGCTAAAAAGTAAAAAAGATATATCGAAGT
AGTTCTGATGATTCAATAATCTTATTACTTCAATCCGAAGTTCTTAGTTACTTCGACTGGATGAGTCCTA
GCGAGGGAATAATTAAGTCATAACTCATTGGTTGATTGTATCATTAACCATTTCTTTTTTTTGGTACGAG
GAACTTATCAATGTGAGACCGGTACCTGGAGCACAAGACTGGCCTCATGGGCCTTCCTTTCACTGCCCGC
TTTCCAGTCGGGAAACCTGTCGTGCCAGCTGCATTAACATGGTCATAGCTGTTTCCTTGCGTATTGGGCG
CTCTCCGCTTCCTCGCTCACTGACTCGCTGCGCTCGGTCGTTCGGGTAAAGCCTGGGGTGCCTAATGAGC
AAAAGGCCAGCAAAAGGCCAGGAACCGTAAAAAGGCCGCGTTGCTGGCGTTTTTCCATAGGCTCCGCCCC
CCTGACGAGCATCACAAAAATCGACGCTCAAGTCAGAGGTGGCGAAACCCGACAGGACTATAAAGATACC
AGGCGTTTCCCCCTGGAAGCTCCCTCGTGCGCTCTCCTGTTCCGACCCTGCCGCTTACCGGATACCTGTC
CGCCTTTCTCCCTTCGGGAAGCGTGGCGCTTTCTCATAGCTCACGCTGTAGGTATCTCAGTTCGGTGTAG
GTCGTTCGCTCCAAGCTGGGCTGTGTGCACGAACCCCCCGTTCAGCCCGACCGCTGCGCCTTATCCGGTA
ACTATCGTCTTGAGTCCAACCCGGTAAGACACGACTTATCGCCACTGGCAGCAGCCACTGGTAACAGGAT
TAGCAGAGCGAGGTATGTAGGCGGTGCTACAGAGTTCTTGAAGTGGTGGCCTAACTACGGCTACACTAGA
AGAACAGTATTTGGTATCTGCGCTCTGCTGAAGCCAGTTACCTTCGGAAAAAGAGTTGGTAGCTCTTGAT
CCGGCAAACAAACCACCGCTGGTAGCGGTGGTTTTTTTGTTTGCAAGCAGCAGATTACGCGCAGAAAAAA
AGGATCTCAAGAAGATCCTTTGATCTTTTCTACGGGGTCTGACGCTCAGTGGAACGAAAACTCACGTTAA
GGGATTTTGGTCATGAGATTATCAAAAAGGATCTTCACCTAGATCCTTTTAAATTAAAAATGAAGTTTTA
AATCAATCTAAAGTATATATGAGTAAACTTGGTCTGACAGTTATTAGAAAAATTCATCCAGCAGACGATA
AAACGCAATACGCTGGCTATCCGGTGCCGCAATGCCATACAGCACCAGAAAACGATCCGCCCATTCGCCG
CCCAGTTCTTCCGCAATATCACGGGTGGCCAGCGCAATATCCTGATAACGATCCGCCACGCCCAGACGGC
CGCAATCAATAAAGCCGCTAAAACGGCCATTTTCCACCATAATGTTCGGCAGGCACGCATCACCATGGGT
CACCACCAGATCTTCGCCATCCGGCATGCTCGCTTTCAGACGCGCAAACAGCTCTGCCGGTGCCAGGCCC
TGATGTTCTTCATCCAGATCATCCTGATCCACCAGGCCCGCTTCCATACGGGTACGCGCACGTTCAATAC
GATGTTTCGCCTGATGATCAAACGGACAGGTCGCCGGGTCCAGGGTATGCAGACGACGCATGGCATCCGC
CATAATGCTCACTTTTTCTGCCGGCGCCAGATGGCTAGACAGCAGATCCTGACCCGGCACTTCGCCCAGC
AGCAGCCAATCACGGCCCGCTTCGGTCACCACATCCAGCACCGCCGCACACGGAACACCGGTGGTGGCCA
GCCAGCTCAGACGCGCCGCTTCATCCTGCAGCTCGTTCAGCGCACCGCTCAGATCGGTTTTCACAAACAG
CACCGGACGACCCTGCGCGCTCAGACGAAACACCGCCGCATCAGAGCAGCCAATGGTCTGCTGCGCCCAA
TCATAGCCAAACAGACGTTCCACCCACGCTGCCGGGCTACCCGCATGCAGGCCATCCTGTTCAATCATAC
TCTTCCTTTTTCAATATTATTGAAGCATTTATCAGGGTTATTGTCTCATGAGCGGATACATATTTGAATG
TATTTAGAAAAATAAACAAATAGGGGTTCCGCGCACATTTCCCCGAAAAGTGCCAC
Features (pLannotate 1.2.2; 8 found; start..end, strand, type, name):
      3..134     -  rep_origin     M13 ori (fragment): M13 bacteriophage origin of replication; arrow indicates direction of (+) strand synthesis
    155..311     -  CDS            lacZα (fragment): LacZα fragment of β-galactosidase; lacZ fragment
    320..338     +  promoter       T7 promoter: promoter for bacteriophage T7 RNA polymerase
    830..877     -  CDS            lacI (fragment): lac repressor; lacI; The lac repressor binds to the lac operator to inhibit transcription in E. coli. This inhibition can be relieved by adding lactose or isopropyl-β-D-thiogalactopyranoside (IPTG).
    914..954     -  rep_origin     RSF ori (fragment): Plasmids containing the RSF 1030 origin of replication can be propagated in E. coli cells that contain additional plasmids with compatible origins.
   1032..1620    -  rep_origin     ori: high-copy-number ColE1/pMB1/pBR322/pUC origin of replication
   1794..2588    -  CDS            NeoR/KanR: aminoglycoside phosphotransferase confers resistance to neomycin, kanamycin, and G418 (Geneticin®)
   2589..2693    -  promoter       AmpR promoter: bla
