[The description below was written by a language model from this plasmid's Addgene catalogue record and pLannotate feature annotations shown in this document.]
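Description:
pMK-atpH 5'UTR is a small (about 2.7 kb) part-donor plasmid from the MoChlo kit, a modular cloning toolbox for chloroplast biotechnology. It is built on the pMK-T gene-synthesis backbone and is classed as a synthetic biology vector maintained in E. coli. Propagation relies on a high-copy ColE1/pUC-type origin, and selection is by kanamycin, conferred by an aminoglycoside phosphotransferase (NeoR/KanR) gene that the annotation shows is driven by the AmpR (bla) promoter. The remaining annotated elements are backbone remnants with no evident functional role here: fragments of an M13 origin, lacZα, lacI and an RSF origin, plus a T7 promoter next to the cloning region.

The payload is a synthesised chloroplast 5' untranslated region from atpH, a plastid gene encoding a subunit of ATP synthase. The depositor describes it as a 5'UTR fusion part designed for Golden Gate cloning. Such parts are normally flanked by Type IIS restriction sites, so they can be excised with defined overhangs and assembled in order with promoters, coding sequences and 3'UTRs into chloroplast expression cassettes. In plastids, 5'UTRs strongly affect transcript stability and translation efficiency, so a part like this lets users tune transgene expression. The automated feature table does not annotate the insert itself, which presumably lies in the unannotated stretch downstream of the T7 promoter. The record also does not state the source species of the atpH sequence, the nature of the fusion, or the specific enzyme sites and overhangs used.
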