Addgene plasmid #123524: pMK-atpH 5'UTR
Purpose: MoChlo kit
Depositing lab: Scott Lenaghan & C. Neal Stewart. Depositing organization: University of Tennessee Institute of Agriculture. Publication: MoChlo: A versatile modular cloning toolbox for chloroplast biotechnology. Occhialini A, Piatek A, Pfotenhauer AC, Frazier TP, Stewart CN, Lenaghan S. Plant Physiol. 2019 Jan 24. pii: pp.18.01220. doi: 10.1104/pp.18.01220. PubMed 30679266.
Backbone
  Vector backbone: pMK-T
  Vector type: Synthetic Biology
Growth in bacteria
  Bacterial resistance: Kanamycin, 50 μg/mL
  Growth temperature: 37°C
  Growth strain: Top10
  Copy number: High Copy
Gene/Insert
  Gene/Insert name: atpH 5'UTR
  Cloning method: Restriction Enzyme; 5′ cloning site Unknown (unknown if destroyed)
Terms and licenses: Academic/Nonprofit Terms; Industry Terms: Not Available to Industry
Depositor comments: All inserts have been produced by gene synthesis and cloned in the indicated backbone vector. The insert is a chloroplast 5'UTR fusion designed for Golden-Gate cloning. The Original Material was developed in the performance of research that was funded by Grant Nos. ARPA-E: DE-AR000660 & DARPA: D17AC00016.
How to cite: pMK-atpH 5'UTR was a gift from Scott Lenaghan & C. Neal Stewart (Addgene plasmid # 123524 ; http://n2t.net/addgene:123524 ; RRID:Addgene_123524)
