>Addgene plasmid #123524 | pMK-atpH 5'UTR | depositor partial sequence | sequence record 235671 | atpH 5'UTR
GATATTGACTAGTGCTAGTTATATATGAAATGAACTAAAGATATATTTTACTACTCTAGGGGATTCTAAT
AGACTAGAAGTCCTTCCGGCCCCTTGTGACTGTGAATTGAATGAATAAACGGATGAAATCAAGAAATAAT
TCAACTAACAGTTCGAACCAAGAAATGGAAGAACGAAAGTCGTATGGGTTCACAAAGACTCTGTGGCTAA
AAAGTAAAAAAGATATATCGAAGTAGTTCTGATGATTCAATAATCTTATTACTTCAATCCGAAGTTCTTA
GTTACTTCGACTGGATGAGTCCTAGCGAGGGAATAATTAAGTCATAACTCATTGGTTGATTGTATCATTA
ACCATTTCTTTTTTTTGGTACGAGGAACTTATC
